>Addgene plasmid #80353 | pCFJ150-cul4 | addgene full sequence | sequence record 162396 | Addgene next-generation full plasmid sequencing result
ATCTAAATACTGAACTTTTTGTGTAATCTTTAGTGCAGAAAAATGACCAAAATCAGCGATTTTCCGATTA
TACCCAAAATATCTCAGCTCAATGAGCACCTATAAAAATGTAAAAATAAAGAAAGTAGTCGAACCATATT
TTGTAAAGGCTAAAAAACTGAATAAATTTTTATCCATCCAGCGCGGCGTTACAATCCGTGGCCCATGTCA
CGCACGGCTTTCAAAGAAAAAAAAACAGTCTGTTTGCGCGACATCGATCTGGCAAAAATCCTAAAAACGA
CTATGCGTGGCTCACTTTATATTAATATGAAAAATACAAACTTGGTGGTGCAGGTGCTGCAGAGGCCATC
GATGAAGAAGTGGAGGCCTTGTTGTCGATCTACAAAATTGTATGGTTGTTTGAGATTTTCCTTGAAACGC
TCTCAATCTTGGATATGATATAAATTCTGGATAAGATATGATGGATATGATCTATGTTTGATAGAGTGCA
TTTGAAAGGATAACGGCCCTGCAGACATTTTTGAAAAAATAACAAACATTTAATTTTCTCACTCGTTTAG
GCTATTCCCCTATTTTTGATATTCCTTCGCACATATGAAAACTACTTTTTTTCGAAACTGTTAACTCCAG
AATTTATAAATCTATAGCCCTTACTTGATTATTTATTATCATGGTTACTCACCTCATGTCTCTTTCTCTT
TTCAAGAAGTCTTCGTTCATATCTGTTGTCTCTTTCCTCCTTTTGAATCTCTGCTTTGCTCTTCGCCATT
GTTTCCTGAAAATAATGTAACTTGAATTGTGTAATATACTTTTTTAATTTGAATTTGGCTTGTAACGCGG
AATCACTACGTGCGGGATCATTTCTTACTAGAAAACCCAGAAAATGCCATATTTCACTTATCTCGGGGTC
ATTTCTAATTAGAAAAGCTACAAAAACCATTTCTAATTACGGTGACTTTAGAACTGGTCGAAATAGCTAA
TTAGAAATGGGTTTTTGCTAATTAGAGGTGACTCTATGTTATCTGAGTAAGCCTCGTTTGTATGTAAACT
CACAGTACTAATAAATGCAAGACACCCGGGTTTGTCTAGATATGAAATAATTGAAATATCAATTCTGACA
GACAATAATGGTAATCTTGATAAGGAGTTCCACGCCCAGGAGAACACGTTAGTTTTCTTGTTTTTGATTG
CGTGCGTTATTTTGGAGAAAAACTCGATTTTTTACAAAATAATTTTTTGAAAGGAACACTGTTCAATAAG
TTTTGTCTTTTTTCTCAGTTGTGATACGGTTTTTTATTCTTTTTTGTAGTTATACAGAAGACCGTTACGA
AACAGACTGATATCGAAACAAACACTGATCTTACTTGCACTTATAATACGACTCACTAGTGGGCAGATCT
TCGAATGCATCGCGCGCACCGTACGTCTCGAGTGTAAAACGACGGCCAGTGAATTATCAACTATGTATAA
TAAAGTTGAATTTCGTATAAAGAATTCAATCAAATAACCATGTATTCAACAGTATTTTGGATGCACATGT
TAGGTGAAGAGAAAAACATAATTGAAAAAACAGAAACTAACATTTAGTACATTTTTCTCTAAAAAAGACG
AAACTCGCACAAATAAAGGAAGAAAACTGTTCAATAACAGGGCAAACGAGATGAGAAGAGACCAGTGGCA
CGGATAAGGATTGAATTTGAAAAAGGAATAAAAATGATATTATGTACCACTTTGTACAAGAAAGCTGGGT
TTACTTGCTGGAAGTGTACTTGGTGACGGCCTTGGTTCCCTCAGACACGGCGTGCTTGGCAAGTTCTCCT
GGGAGAATCAAACGGACAGCGGTTTGAATTTCGCGGGATGAGATCGTTGAGCGTTTGTTGTAATGAGCAA
GACGGGAAGCTTCCGAAGCGATGCGTTCGAATACATCGTTGACGAAGGAGTTCATGATAGACATGGCCTT
GGAGGAGACTCCGGTGTCTGGGTGAACTTGCTTGAGAACACGGTAGATGTAGACGGAGTACGATTCCTTG
CGGGCATGACGTCTCTTCTTTCCGTCCTTTGGCTTGGCAACGACGGTCTTGGCGGCCTTCTTGGCTCCCT
TGGCAGATGGCTTTGGTGGACTAGTTCTGGAGCGGCCGCCACCGGTGGAGCTCCACCGATCCCCCGGGCA
TTTGTATAGTTCATCCATGCCATGTGTAATCCCAGCAGCTGTTACAAACTCAAGAAGGACCATGTGGTCT
CTCTTTTCGTTGGGATCTTTCGAAAGGGCAGATTGTGTGGACAGGTAATGGTTGTCTGGTAAAAGGACAG
GGCCATCGCCAATTGGAGTATTTTGTTGATAATGGTCTGCTAGTTGAACGCTTCCATCTTCAATGTTGTG
TCTAATTTTGAAGTTCTGAAAATTTAAATCAGATTAGTTAGTTAGTAAAATCATGTTTAAACTTACAACT
TTGATTCCATTCTTTTGTTTGTCTGCCATGATGTATACATTGTGTGAGTTATAGTTGTATTCCAATTTGT
GTCCAAGAATGTTTCCATCTTCTTTAAAATCAATACCTTTTAACTCGATTCTATTAACAAGGGTATCACC
TTCAAACTTGACTTCAGCACCTGAAAATTTAAATATGTATGGTTAGTTAGTACCGAACTGTTTAAACTTA
CGTGTCTTGTAGTTCCCGTCATCTTTGAAAAATATAGTTCTTTCCTGTACATAACCTTCGGGCATGGCAC
TCTTGAAAAAGTCATGCCGTTTCATATGATCTGGGTATCTCGAGAAGCATTGAACACCATAACAGAAAGT
AGTGACAAGTGTTGGCTGAAAATTTAAATAATCAGGGTTAGTTAGTATATATATGTTTAAACTTACCCAT
GGAACAGGTAGTTTTCCAGTAGTGCAAATAAATTTAAGGGTAAGTTTTCCGTATGTTGCATCACCTTCAC
CCTCTCCACTGACAGAAAATTTGTGCCCATTAACATCACCATCTAATTCAACAAGAATTGGGACAACTCC
AGTGAAAAGTTCTTCTCCTCTAGACACATTGATCCTAGCAGAAGCACAGGCTGCAGGGTGACGGTCCATC
CCGCTCTCCTGGGCACAAGACATGGGCAGCGTGCCATCATCCTGCGCCGCCACCGCCGGCGGGAAGCCAT
GGCTAAGTCTAGACATGGAGCCTGCTTTTTTGTACAAACTTGTCATTCTCTGTCTGAAACATTCAATTGA
TTATCGATAAAATTAATTAAGAGAGAATACAATGAGAAAACGGAAAATCGAGCAGGATTTTGGGGAAAGT
CGGGGAATTTTTGCTATTTAAGCTTTCTTTAACAAAGAAACTGCATTTTTCCATGAGATTACCATGAAAT
TTGCGTTAAATGGGTGAATTTATAACATTTACGGCTAGAAATTAATTTTAAAAAAGAGAATAAACGAAAA
ATTATTCGAGAAAACGTCTTTGAAGCAGAAATGAAATGAAAAAACAACCGCCAGCGCTGACAAAAATGAT
CAAACAAACGGAGTACGGTATACGCGGTAAGACCCAAATGAATTTTAATTCGGTGCGCCTTTAAAAAATG
TATTTTTTTAATTTCTTTATCCGTGGGCCCAAATGTATTTTTTTCTTGTGGTTTGATGTAAAAATTGGGT
TATATTATTTGTTTTATGGTTTAATTTTTTAAAAACTGATATCAACTTTTCTATACAAAGTTGATAGCTT
GGCGTAATCATGGTCATAGCTGTTCCTGCCTAGGTGAGCTCTGGTACCCTCTAGTCAAGGCCTTAAGTGA
GTCGTATTACGTAGCCCGGGCCTAGTTCTAGACATTCTCTAATGAAAAAATCTTTCAGTTGAAATTGAAA
ATGAGTTAAAGTTGGAGTTTTTATTGAAAACAGATTTCCGTGTGATTAGTGTTTTTAGCGAGTGTGACAG
GACAGCGAAAAAATATAGAAACAAGGGGGGAACTGAAAAGCTTAGGAATGCATTGAACATGAGAAGGGGA
AGGGGAAGGAACAAACTAGACAGGAATTATTGGAATTTAATCACATTTGGAGTTTTTTTTCTATTCGACA
GAATAATTATCCAGAACATTTTTGTATTAAATATTTATGCATCATATGAGTAGTCGGCTTTGTTGTGCAT
GACGAGTTTGTTATCGACGAAATAGAAGCTGTCAGAACGAGTCTCGTTTGGATTGTTGATCATGTCGTCC
ACTGAAAAAGAGATTAGTCTTTTGAATTGTACTTTTTAGAATAATGACTCACTGAGTTGTTGAGAGAGTT
GAGGGAACTCATAGATATGTTCACAGTTGTTTCGTGAATTCGGAATACAGAATCCGAATTCAAAGTCAAA
ACACTTCAGAAGGCGATCTTTGAAGAAGTGACGTTCGATCATTCGGAAATGATGGATTGGGATGTCTCCT
ACTTTGAATTCCACAGTTGCTCCGACCGTTTTGAGTTTCAAAAAGTTTGGAGCAAATCTATAACGCACGT
ATCTTGCCGACTCCTGTGGCGACTCATCATTCTCCTGATCGTTCTCCGGTTTGGCGATCTCGAAAAGCAC
TTGCTCAGTGTCCAGATCACGGATTTGGAACTTGGTGAACTCGATGTTATAGATGTTCGCAGATGGGGAG
CATAAGAATCCTAAATTTATGTTTTAAACTGAAATCCAAAGGGAGCAAGATACCTTGAGTGATTCCCGGA
AGTGCTAAAACGTCGTTCGGAGTGATTTGAGCTTTCTTCGCAAGCTCCGATTCCGTTGTGATTCCTTGTT
CGGTGCTTGGTGGTGGCCGTGGCATCTGGAAATATGGAAAAGTTCAACAAAAAGAAAAGAGAAAAGAATG
AAATCGGATATCAAGAGTTAGTTGAGCGGTTTCTCTAGTTTTCTGAGTCTCACCTGCGACGGGAAGGTCG
CCGAGCCGGGTGGAATCGATCGTTGTTGCTCGGCTTTCATATCGGTTTGGTTGGAAGCGGCTGAAAACGG
AAAGAAGTGGAAGAAGGAAAAGAGTGTGGTGTGACAGGAAAATGGTAATTAGAGGGTGCCAAATAACCAG
CTATATTTTGTTTTTTTTTGAAAACATTTTTAAAAAGAAAAATACGATAATGATATCAGATGGATTTCCG
GAAAACTGGTATGAAAAATTTCAACCTTTTTGAGTACATGTAATCAAAATACACTTTGTAAATTATCATT
TTTATTGAAACTCCACCATTTTTCTATTTATAACGCTAATAATTTGAAAAAGAAACCTATTGCGAACCGC
GGGGTGAATCCCAAAAACGAATGCGTTTTGGTGGAGTGATTGATTCGAATCGAAGAAGAAAAAGAAGAAG
ACGTGGAATAGAGAGCTCACTCTTAACCGAGCAGCACACACCGACAGAAAAAAAAATGAAATGAATGAGG
GTCTTCTTCTTCTTCTTCTTCGAATGATTGACAGAAATGGGAAAAAGAGGAAGATTGAGAAGGGAAAAAG
GAAGGAGAAAAGAAGCAGAAGAAGACGTCAGAGAGGAGAGGAACGAGCGGAAAAGCAGCGGGCGCAAGTC
ATAGAAGTAGCAGAGCTGGGGAGAAGAAGACACTATCCAAGAAAGGAATGACGAGAGAGTATGCAAAGGG
GTATAGGGTGCAGACAGAATAGGAACAGAATAACAGATGATGAGCCAAGAAGAGTTGAAAAGGGCGATGA
ATTTGTCATGTAACTTAATTTGGGTCAATTTGAGCATGATGAATTGAAATCATCCCTTGTTGGGAGTTAA
TAACCGGTTTGTTATCAGAAACCCTGTAATAGAAGGGCGCCCTAACTTTGAGCCAATTCATCCCGGTTTC
TGTCAAATATATCAAAAAGTGGTCAACTGACAAATTGTTTTTGATATTATAATAAACATTTTATCCGTTA
ACAATTTTCGAATACTTTTTACAAGGACTTGGATAAATTGGCTCAAAGACGAAGTGAGTTTGCTACCATC
ATGGAATCAGGAGGACATTTCGACAATGTCATATAATGTTTGAAAAATGATTTTAACAAGGGTCTCATTC
GAGATAAGCAATGCTCTGAGCAAGTGGCTCGTCGTCTTCAAGAATCTCTTGTTGATATTCATTTGGATCC
TGTTTTGCACGAAGCATGTGCCATGGATATTCAGAGTTTTTGCAAAAAAGTTCCGCCAGGTCAAACAATC
TTTTTAATTTTTATATGATACTTCGGGTGTATTTTTCTTCTTTTTCCTGTTCATTTTCGCTTTTTTCTCA
CTTTTTTGTAACAAAATCTCTCACTTTTCTGTAAGTCTTAACAAAAGTTCAATTGGCTCGATCAAGTAAA
ATTTCGGCCGTATGAACGTTTTCAAAGGTTTTCATTTTTTTTTAAGTTCATTCACAATATCATGAATCTC
TCGTCCTTTGGTTTCCGGTAAGTAGCGAAATAATATAAGCATACTTATAAATGAAGGAATTGAATATAGA
ATAAGGAAAGCATAACTACCAATAACGGAATATAGAGGTAATACTGTAAATGTACTGATAACCACCATTA
CAGTATTCATTGAATATGCCACAGATTGAGCAATACTACGATGTTTTTGAGGTACCAGTTCAGAGGATAT
AAACCACGAAATTGGACCAACTCCAGTTCTGAAATTTCATTATTCGATTAAATCAAAATATATTTGAAAA
ACCTCACCCATAAGTATAACCGTAGATGATCAATGCAACTAGGCATCCGTATTTCATCGGGTCAATCAGA
ATACGTATTTTTGCGAAGAATACGAATGCAATTAGAGCTAAATTATTGAGAAATGTGAAGAGAAGGAGAA
GCTTGCGTCGACCAACTCTGTAAACTTATTCATACAATTTTGTCTTCAAATTTTGAACGTTTAAAACTAT
CTTATTCAATGAGTTAGCGGGTTTTTATAGTGAGTTAGTTCACGATTATCTAATAAAACTATGTCCAAAC
ATCCTAACTGCGACCGTATTCTCACTAACTCGTCTTAAAAACGTTGAGATTATTTTAAACCCTTCTTCAG
TACAACTACAGTACTGATGCACAAATACAATAATAATAATACATTCAGACATACTCTGAACAATGTAACT
TGTTTTTGTTATACTGTGGTAACATTTATTGAAATGAAATATAACCTTACTTTTCAATCACAATTCCACC
AGTAATTGTTCCAGAAACATAAGCTAAACCCATTGCAGTTGTACTCCATTCAGCAATTTCTGACTCAACA
TTTGCATTTTCTAGAAAGAAAGTAGAGGATAAAAGAAGAGCCCATAATCCGACAGGGCCCTGTGAAATTG
TTATCCGCTGGTATCAGCTCACTCAAAGGCGGTAATACGGTTATCCACAGAATCAGGGGATAACGCAGGA
AAGAACATGTGAGCAAAAGGCCAGCAAAAGACCAGGAACCGTAAAAAGGCCGCGTTGCTGGCGTTTTTCC
ATAGGCTCCGCCCCCCTGACGAGCATCACAAAAATCGACGCTCAAGTCAGAGGTGGCGAAACCCGACAGG
ACTATAAAGATACCAGGCGTTTCCCCCTGGAAGCTCCCTCGTGCGCTCTCCTGTTCCGACCCTGCCGCTT
ACCGGATACCTGTCCGCCTTTCTCCCTTCGGGAAGCGTGGCGCTTTCTCATAGCTCACGCTGTAGGTATC
TCAGTTCGGTGTAGGTCGTTCGCTCCAAGCTGGGCTGTGTGCACGAACCCCCCGTTCAGCCCGACCGCTG
CGCCTTATCCGGTAACTATCGTCTTGAGTCCAACCCGGTAAGACACGACTTATCGCCACTGGCAGCAGCC
ACTGGTAACAGGATTAGCAGAGCGAGGTATGTAGGCGGTGCTACAGAGTTCTTGAAGTGGTGGCCTAACT
ACGGCTACACTAGAAGAACAGTATTTGGTATCTGCGCTCTGCTGAAGCCAGTTACCTTCGGAAAAAGAGT
TGGTAGCTCTTGATCCGGCAAACAAACCACCGCTGGTAGCGGTGGTTTTTTTGTTTGCAAGCAGCAGATT
ACGCGCAGAAAAAAAGGATCTCAAGAAGATCCTTTGATCTTTTCTACGGGGTCTGACGCTCAGTGGAACG
AAAACTCACGTTAAGGGATTTTGGTCATGAGATTATCAAAAAGGATCTTCACCTAGATCCTTTTAAATTA
AAAATGAAGTTTTAAATCAATCTAAAGTATATATGAGTAAACTTGGTCTGACAGTTACCAATGCTTAATC
AGTGAGGCACCTATCTCAGCGATCTGTCTATTTCGTTCATCCATAGTTGCCTGACTCCCCGTCGTGTAGA
TAACTACGATACGGGAGGGCTTACCATCTGACCCCAGTGCTGCAATGATACCGCGAGACCCACGCTCACC
GGCTCCAGATTTATCAGCAATAAACCAGCCAGCCGGAAGGGCCGAGCGCAGAAGTGGTCCTGCAACTTTA
TCCGCCTCCATCCAGTCTATTAATTGTTGCCGGGAAGCTAGAGTAAGTAGTTCGCCAGTTAATAGTTTGC
GCAACGTTGTTGCCATTGCTACAGGCATCGTGGTGTCACGCTCGTCGTTTGGTATGGCTTCATTCAGCTC
CGGTTCCCAACGATCAAGGCGAGTTACATGATCCCCCATGTTGTGCAAAAAAGCGGTTAGCTCCTTCGGT
CCTCCGATCGTTGTCAGAAGTAAGTTGGCCGCAGTGTTATCACTCATGGTTATGGCAGCACTGCATAATT
CTCTTACTGTCATGCCATCCGTAAGATGCTTTTCTGTGACTGGTGAGTACTCAACCAAGTCATTCTGAGA
ATAGTGTATGCGGCGACCGAGTTGCTCTTGCCCGGCGTCAATACGGGATAATACCGCGCCACATAGCAGA
ACTTTAAAAGTGCTCATCATTGGAAAACGTTCTTCGGGGCGAAAACTCTCAAGGATCTTACCGCTGTTGA
GATCCAGTTCGATGTAACCCACTCGTGCACCCAACTGATCTTCAGCATCTTTTACTTTCACCAGCGTTTC
TGGGTGAGCAAAAACAGGAAGGCAAAATGCCGCAAAAAAGGGAATAAGGGCGACACGGAAATGTTGAATA
CTCATACTCTTCCTTTTTCAATATTATTGAAGCATTTATCAGGGTTATTGTCTCATGAGCGGATACATAT
TTGAATGTATTTAGAAAAATAAACAAATAGGGGTTCCGCGCACATTTCCCCGAAAAGTGCCACCTGACGT
CTAAGAAACCATTATTATCATGACATTAACCTATAAAAATAGGCGTATCACGAGGCCCTTTCGTCTCGCG
CGTTTCGGTGATGACGGTGAAAACCTCTGACACATGCAGCTCCCGGAGACGGTCACAGCTTGTCTGTAAG
CGGATGCCGGGAGCAGACAAGCCCGTCAGGGCGCGTCAGCGGGTGTTGGCGGGTGTCGGGGCTGGCTTAA
CTATGCGGCATCAGAGCAGATTGCACTGAGAGTGCACCATATGCGGTGTGAAATACCGCACAGATGCGTA
AGGAGAAAATACCGCATCAGGCGCCATTCGCCATTCAGGCTGCGCAACTGTTGGGAAGGGCGATCGGTGC
GGGCCTCTTCGCTATTACGCCAGCTGGCGAAAGGGGGATGTGCTGCAAGGCGATTAAGTTGGGTAACGCC
AGGGTTTTCCCCAGTCACGACGTCACAGCACGTGTGTTTTTGAACACGGCGATATGTATCTGTAGATCAT
CCCCAATTTTCAACAATGA
Features (pLannotate 1.2.2; 19 found; start..end, strand, type, name):
   1433..1454    -  CDS            lacZα (fragment): LacZα fragment of β-galactosidase; lacZ fragment
   1458..1478    +  protein_bind   attB3: mutant version of attB; core recombination site for the Gateway® BP reaction BP Clonase™
   1726..1750    +  protein_bind   attB2: mutant version of attB; recombination site for the Gateway® BP reaction BP Clonase™
   1754..2119    -  CDS            his-11: H2B1_CAEEL - Experimental evidence at protein level: Swiss-Prot protein existence level 1. Core component of nucleosome. Nucleosomes wrap and compact DNA into chromatin, limiting DNA accessibility to the cellular machineries which require DNA as a template. Histones thereby play a central role in transcription regulation, DNA repair, DNA replication and chromosomal stability. DNA accessibility is regulated via a complex set of post-translational modifications of histones, also called histone code, and nucleosome remodeling. From Caenorhabditis elegans.
   2120..2144    -  misc_feature   MCS (fragment): pBluescript multiple cloning site
   2174..3034    -  CDS            sg25: sg25 is a basic (constitutively fluorescent) green fluorescent protein published in 1997, derived from Aequorea victoria.
   3034..3157    -  CDS            d1EGFP (fragment): EGFP destabilized by fusion to a mutated version of residues 422-461 of mouse ornithine decarboxylase, giving an in vivo half-life of ~1 hour mammalian codon-optimized
   3169..3193    -  protein_bind   attB1: mutant version of attB; recombination site for the Gateway® BP reaction BP Clonase™
   3683..3703    -  protein_bind   attB4: mutant version of attB; core recombination site for the Gateway® BP reaction BP Clonase™
   4098..4940    -  CDS            unc-119: UN119_CAEEL - Experimental evidence at protein level: Swiss-Prot protein existence level 1. Myristoyl-binding protein that acts as a cargo adapter: specifically binds the myristoyl moiety of a subset of N-terminally myristoylated proteins and is required for their localization. Plays a key role in ciliary membrane localization of proteins. Required for the establishment or function of the nervous system. From Caenorhabditis elegans.
   5051..5068    +  misc_feature   P element 5' end (fragment): No description available
   5942..6157    +  CDS            GSLG1_CAEEL (fragment): Experimental evidence at protein level: Swiss-Prot protein existence level 1. From Caenorhabditis elegans.
   6635..6651    +  CDS            M13 gene XI (fragment): pXI; XI; phage assembly
   7416..8004    -  rep_origin     ori: high-copy-number ColE1/pMB1/pBR322/pUC origin of replication
   8175..9035    -  CDS            AmpR: β-lactamase; bla; confers resistance to ampicillin, carbenicillin, and related antibiotics
   9036..9140    -  promoter       AmpR promoter: bla
   9235..9270    +  CDS            rop (fragment): Rop protein, which maintains plasmids at low copy number; rop
   9372..9471    +  misc_feature   bom (fragment): basis of mobility region from pBR322
   9477..9613    -  CDS            lacZα (fragment): LacZα fragment of β-galactosidase; lacZ fragment
