[The description below was written by a language model from this plasmid's Addgene catalogue record and pLannotate feature annotations shown in this document.]
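Description:
pCFJ150-cul4 is a 9.7 kb C. elegans expression plasmid built in the pCFJ150 backbone and intended for microinjection into worms to generate a transgenic 3'UTR reporter strain; the associated work concerns MosSCI-based production of such reporter lines. In E. coli it is maintained through a high-copy ColE1/pUC-type origin and selected with ampicillin via the β-lactamase gene and its promoter. The backbone also carries an unc-119 coding sequence, the standard worm rescue marker that allows transgenic animals to be identified in an unc-119 mutant background. A fragment of another C. elegans gene detected outside the cassette may be genomic flanking sequence of the kind used as homology for targeted single-copy insertion, although the annotation does not label it as such.

The payload sits between Gateway attB4, attB1, attB2 and attB3 sites, the signature of a three-fragment multisite Gateway assembly. According to the catalogue entry, the first slot holds the mex-5 promoter, a germline-active promoter; it is not annotated in the feature table but fits the gap between attB4 and attB1. The middle slot encodes the reporter: a GFP fused to the C. elegans histone H2B his-11, which concentrates fluorescence on chromatin in nuclei, together with a PEST degradation sequence derived from mouse ornithine decarboxylase that shortens protein half-life so that the signal tracks current expression. In the annotated layout the PEST-like segment lies on the promoter-proximal side of GFP, which differs from the order implied by the construct name. The final slot, between attB2 and attB3, corresponds to the cul-4 3'UTR. Because the promoter and reporter are constant, the pattern of nuclear GFP reveals post-transcriptional regulation conferred by the cul-4 3'UTR.
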