Addgene plasmid #80353: pCFJ150-cul4
Purpose: Pmex-5:GFP::H2B::PEST::cul-4 3'UTR reporter construct used for microinjection
Depositing lab: Sean Ryder. Depositing organization: University of Massachusetts, Worcester. Publication: Efficient generation of transgenic reporter strains and analysis of expression patterns in Caenorhabditis elegans using Library MosSCI. Kaymak E, Farley BM, Hay SA, Li C, Ho S, Hartman DJ, Ryder SP. Dev Dyn. 2016 Jun 13. doi: 10.1002/dvdy.24426. PubMed 27294288.
Backbone
  Vector backbone: pCFJ150
  Vector type: Worm Expression
Growth in bacteria
  Bacterial resistance: Ampicillin, 100 μg/mL
  Growth temperature: 37°C
  Growth strain: DH5alpha
  Copy number: Unknown
Gene/Insert
  Gene/Insert name: Pmex-5:GFP::H2B::PEST::cul-4 3'UTR
  Species: C. elegans (nematode)
Terms and licenses: Academic/Nonprofit Terms; Industry Terms: Not Available to Industry
How to cite: pCFJ150-cul4 was a gift from Sean Ryder (Addgene plasmid # 80353 ; http://n2t.net/addgene:80353 ; RRID:Addgene_80353)
