>Addgene plasmid #80353 | pCFJ150-cul4 | addgene partial sequence | sequence record 159536 | GFP-F 5'-GGTCCTTCTTGAGTTTGTAAC-3'
AATGCCCGGGGGATCGGTGGAGCTCCACCGGTGGCGGCCGCTCCAGAACTAGTCCACCAAAGCCATCTGC
CAAGGGAGCCAAGAAGGCCGCCAAGACCGTCGTTGCCAAGCCAAAGGACGGAAAGAAGAGACGTCATGCC
CGCAAGGAATCGTACTCCGTCTACATCTACCGTGTTCTCAAGCAAGTTCACCCAGACACCGGAGTCTCCT
CCAAGGCCATGTCTATCATGAACTCCTTCGTCAACGATGTATTCGAACGCATCGCTTCGGAAGCTTCCCG
TCTTGCTCATTACAACAAACGCTCAACGATCTCATCCCGCGAAATTCAAACCGCTGTCCGTTTGATTCTC
CCAGGAGAACTTGCCAAGCACGCCGTGTCTGAGGGAACCAAGGCCGTCACCAAGTACACTTCCAGCAAGT
AAACCCAGCTTTCTTGTACAAAGTGGTACATAATATCATTTTTATTCCTTTTTCAAATTCAATCCTTATC
CGTGCCACTGGTCTCTTCTCATCTCGTTTGCCCTGTTATTGAACAGTTTTCTTCCTTTATTTGTGCGAGT
TTCGTCTTTTTTAGAGAAAAATGTACTAAATGTTAGTTTCTGTTTTTTCAATTATGTTTTTCTCTTCACC
TAACATGTGCATCCAAAATACTGTTGAATACATGGTTATTTGATTGAATTCTTTATACGAAATTCAACTT
T
