>Addgene plasmid #80353 | pCFJ150-cul4 | addgene partial sequence | sequence record 159537 | GFP-R 5'-CCATCTAATTCAACAAGAATTGGGACAAC-3'
TGACACATTGATCCTAGCAGAAGCACAGGCTGCAGGGTGACGGTCCATCCCGCTCTCCTGGGCACAAGAC
ATGGGCAGCGTGCCATCATCCTGCGCCGCCACCGCCGGCGGGAAGCCATGGCTAAGTCTAGACATGGAGC
CTGCTTTTTTGTACAAACTTGTCATTCTCTGTCTGAAACATTCAATTGATTATCGATAAAATTAATTAAG
AGAGAATACAATGAGAAAACGGAAAATCGAGCAGGATTTTGGGGAAAGTCGGGGAATTTTTGCTATTTAA
GCTTTCTTTAACAAAGAAACTGCATTTTTCCATGAGATTACCATGAAATTTGCGTTAAATGGGTGAATTT
ATAACATTTACGGCTAGAAATTAATTTTAAAAAAGAGAATAAACGAAAAATTATTCGAGAAAACGTCTTT
GAAGCAGAAATGAAATGAAAAAACAACCGCCAGCGCTGACAAAAATGATCAAACAAACGGAGTACGGTAT
ACGCGGTAAGACCCAAATGAATTTTAATTCGGTGCGCCTTTAAAAAATGTATTTTTTTAATTTCTTTATC
CGTGGGCCCAAATGTATTTTTTTCTTGTGGTTTGATGTAAAAATTGGGTTATATTATTTGTTTTATGGTT
TAATTTTTTAAAAACTGATATCAACTTTTCTATACAAAGTTGATAGCTTGGCGTAATCATGGTCATAGCT
GTTCCTGCCTAGGTGAGCTCTGGTACCCTCTAGTCAAGGCCTTAAGTGAGTCGTATTACGTAGCCCGGGC
CTAGTTCTAGACATTCTCTAATGAAAAAATCTTTCAGTTGAAATTGA
